Addgene plasmid #139156: pJBL6731
Purpose: Pstabilized - TARGET8 - MevT - MBIS
Depositing lab: Julius Lucks. Depositing organization: Northwestern University. Publication: Dynamic Control of Gene Expression with Riboregulated Switchable Feedback Promoters. Glasscock CJ, Biggs BW, Lazar JT, Arnold JH, Burdette LA, Valdes A, Kang MK, Tullman-Ercek D, Tyo KEJ, Lucks JB. ACS Synth Biol. 2021 May 21;10(5):1199-1213. doi: 10.1021/acssynbio.1c00015. Epub 2021 Apr 9. PubMed 33834762.
Backbone
  Vector backbone: p15a
  Vector type: Bacterial Expression
Growth in bacteria
  Bacterial resistance: Chloramphenicol, 25 μg/mL
  Growth temperature: 37°C
  Growth strain: NEB Stable
  Copy number: Low Copy
Gene/Insert
  Gene/Insert name: MevT-MBIS
  Species: Synthetic
  Mutation: N/A
  Cloning method: Gibson Cloning
Terms and licenses: Academic/Nonprofit Terms; Industry Terms: Not Available to Industry
Depositor comments: Please visit https://www.biorxiv.org/content/10.1101/529180v1 for bioRxiv preprint.
How to cite: pJBL6731 was a gift from Julius Lucks (Addgene plasmid # 139156 ; http://n2t.net/addgene:139156 ; RRID:Addgene_139156)
