[The description below was written by a language model from this plasmid's Addgene catalogue record and pLannotate feature annotations shown in this document.]
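Description:
pJBL6731 is a low-copy bacterial expression plasmid of about 14.9 kb built on a p15A backbone for use in E. coli. It replicates from the p15A origin, which is compatible with ColE1-type plasmids, so it can be co-maintained with a second construct. Selection is by chloramphenicol, through a cat gene driven by its own promoter and followed by a lambda t0 terminator. A short annotated RSF origin fragment beside the p15A origin is probably just a sequence-similarity hit rather than a second functional replicon.

The payload is the synthetic MevT-MBIS operon, a heterologous mevalonate pathway assembled by Gibson cloning. The MevT portion comprises E. coli atoB (acetoacetyl-CoA thiolase), yeast ERG13 (HMG-CoA synthase) and a fragment of yeast HMG1 (HMG-CoA reductase), together converting acetyl-CoA to mevalonate. The MBIS portion comprises yeast ERG12, ERG8 and MVD1, plus E. coli idi and ispA, carrying mevalonate on to IPP/DMAPP and farnesyl diphosphate. All eight genes lie in the same orientation and are followed by tandem rrnB T1 and T7Te terminators.

According to the stated purpose, the operon is controlled by a "Pstabilized" promoter coupled to a TARGET8 element. Neither is annotated in the feature table, and the record does not define them further. Upstream of atoB there is a roughly 2.6 kb ORF annotated as an avrBs3 (TAL effector) fragment. This may be part of the stabilized promoter system, though the record does not say so. The associated publication concerns riboregulated switchable feedback promoters for dynamic control of gene expression, which suggests that TARGET8 is the regulated RNA target and that the plasmid serves in controlled or benchmark expression of an isoprenoid precursor pathway in metabolic engineering.
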