Features (pLannotate 1.2.2; 20 found; start..end, strand, type, name):
     23..66      -  terminator     bacterial terminator: putative bacterial transcription terminator
     69..90      +  misc_feature   BioBrick prefix: BioBrick prefix for parts that do not start with "ATG"
    339..2972    +  CDS            avrBs3 (fragment): AVRB3_XANEU - Experimental evidence at protein level: Swiss-Prot protein existence level 1. Avirulence protein. Acts as a transcription factor in C.annuum plants. In susceptible plants lacking the Bs3 resistance gene induces expression of a number of genes, including genes homologous to a family of auxin-induced genes, alpha-expansin genes, pectate lyase, anthocyanidin glucoside rhamnosyl transferase and at least one transcription factor, UPA20. Their expression leads to plant hypertrophy in mesophyll cells, probably mainly mediated by UPA20 (PubMed:17962565). In resistant plants induces the h
   3257..4438    +  CDS            atoB: ATOB_ECOLI - Experimental evidence at protein level: Swiss-Prot protein existence level 1. From Escherichia coli (strain K12).
   4469..5941    +  CDS            ERG13: HMCS_YEAST - Also known as HMGS. Experimental evidence at protein level: Swiss-Prot protein existence level 1. This enzyme condenses acetyl-CoA with acetoacetyl-CoA to form HMG-CoA, which is the substrate for HMG-CoA reductase. From Saccharomyces cerevisiae (strain ATCC 204508 / S288c) (Baker's yeast).
   5968..7476    +  CDS            HMG1 (fragment): HMDH1_YEAST - Experimental evidence at protein level: Swiss-Prot protein existence level 1. One of 2 isozymes that catalyze the conversion of HMG-CoA to mevalonate. It is the rate-limiting enzyme of the sterol biosynthesis pathway. Involved in ergosterol biosynthesis. From Saccharomyces cerevisiae (strain ATCC 204508 / S288c) (Baker's yeast).
   7500..8828    +  CDS            ERG12: KIME_YEAST - Also known as RAR1. Experimental evidence at protein level: Swiss-Prot protein existence level 1. RAR (regulation of autonomous replication) is a protein whose activity increases the mitotic stability of plasmids. From Saccharomyces cerevisiae (strain ATCC 204508 / S288c) (Baker's yeast).
   8853..10205   +  CDS            ERG8: ERG8_YEAST - Experimental evidence at protein level: Swiss-Prot protein existence level 1. From Saccharomyces cerevisiae (strain ATCC 204508 / S288c) (Baker's yeast).
  10229..11416   +  CDS            MVD1: MVD1_YEAST - Also known as ERG19, MPD. Experimental evidence at protein level: Swiss-Prot protein existence level 1. From Saccharomyces cerevisiae (strain ATCC 204508 / S288c) (Baker's yeast).
  11440..11985   +  CDS            idi: IDI_ECOLI - Also known as ygfV. Experimental evidence at protein level: Swiss-Prot protein existence level 1. Catalyzes the 1,3-allylic rearrangement of the homoallylic substrate isopentenyl (IPP) to its highly electrophilic allylic isomer, dimethylallyl diphosphate (DMAPP). From Escherichia coli (strain K12).
  12009..12905   +  CDS            ispA: ISPA_ECOLI - Experimental evidence at protein level: Swiss-Prot protein existence level 1. From Escherichia coli (strain K12).
  12923..12994   +  terminator     rrnB T1 terminator: transcription terminator T1 from the E. coli rrnB gene
  13010..13037   +  terminator     T7Te terminator: phage T7 early transcription terminator
  13076..13147   +  terminator     rrnB T1 terminator: transcription terminator T1 from the E. coli rrnB gene
  13163..13190   +  terminator     T7Te terminator: phage T7 early transcription terminator
  13209..13264   -  rep_origin     RSF ori (fragment): Plasmids containing the RSF 1030 origin of replication can be propagated in E. coli cells that contain additional plasmids with compatible origins.
  13352..13897   -  rep_origin     p15A ori: Plasmids containing the medium-copy-number p15A origin of replication can be propagated in E. coli cells that contain a second plasmid with the ColE1 origin.
  14011..14105   -  terminator     lambda t0 terminator: transcription terminator from phage lambda
  14129..14785   -  CDS            cat: CAT_ECOLX - Experimental evidence at protein level: Swiss-Prot protein existence level 1. This enzyme is an effector of chloramphenicol resistance in bacteria. From Escherichia coli. This protein is used as a marker in many commonly used cloning vectors, such as pACYC184.
  14786..14888   -  promoter       cat promoter: promoter of the E. coli cat gene encoding chloramphenicol acetyltransferase
>Addgene plasmid #139156 | pJBL6731 | addgene full sequence | sequence record 275278 | Addgene NGS Result
AATAGGCGTATCACGAGGCAGAATTTCAGATAAAAAAAATCCTTAGCTTTCGCTAAGGATGATTTCTGGA
ATTCGCGGCCGCTTCTAGAGGAAGACACGGAGCTCGGTACCAAATTCCAGAAAAGAGGCCTCCCGAAAGG
GGGGCCTTTTTTCGTTTTGGTCCTACTGGCGCGCCTCAGTCAGAGTATTGACTTAAAGTCTAACCTATAG
GACCGTTACAGCCATCGAGAGCTGCGAGACTGTCGCCGGATGTGTATCCGACCTGACGATGGCCCAAAAG
GGCCGAAACAGTCCTCTACAAATAATTTTGTTTAAATCAATTCACCTGCGTGAAAATGGTAGATTTAAGA
ACTTTAGGATATTCACAGCAGCAACAGGAAAAGATCAAGCCCAAAGTTAGGTCGACAGTCGCGCAGCATC
ACGAAGCGCTGGTTGGTCATGGGTTTACACATGCCCACATCGTAGCCTTATCGCAGCACCCTGCAGCCCT
TGGCACGGTCGCCGTCAAGTACCAGGACATGATTGCGGCGTTGCCGGAAGCCACACATGAGGCGATCGTC
GGTGTGGGGAAACAGTGGAGCGGAGCCCGAGCGCTTGAGGCCCTGTTGACGGTCGCGGGAGAGCTGAGAG
GGCCTCCCCTTCAGCTGGACACGGGCCAGTTGCTGAAGATCGCGAAGCGGGGAGGAGTCACGGCGGTCGA
GGCGGTGCACGCGTGGCGCAATGCGCTCACGGGAGCACCCCTCAATCTGACCCCGGATCAGGTGGTTGCG
ATCGCCAGTAATGGCGGAGGCAAACAAGCACTCGAAACTGTACAGCGCCTCCTGCCGGTACTGTGCCAAG
ATCATGGCTTGACGCCTGAGCAAGTCGTAGCTATTGCATCAAACATCGGTGGTAAACAGGCGCTGGAAAC
CGTACAACGATTACTCCCTGTCTTATGCCAGGCACACGGTCTGACCCCCGACCAAGTTGTAGCCATTGCG
TCTAATGGCGGCGGGAAACAGGCCCTGGAAACGGTCCAACGTCTGTTACCCGTTCTGTGTCAGGCTCACG
GTCTGACCCCTGCCCAGGTAGTTGCAATTGCCAGCAACATCGGCGGGAAACAAGCGCTGGAGACTGTGCA
GCGTCTGCTCCCTGTGTTATGCCAAGATCATGGGCTCACTCCGGATCAGGTGGTGGCCATCGCTTCCAAT
ATTGGCGGTAAACAGGCGCTGGAGACAGTGCAACGACTTTTACCTGTTCTCTGCCAGGATCATGGTCTAA
CTCCCGAGCAGGTCGTCGCCATCGCCTCTCATGACGGCGGGAAACAAGCGTTGGAAACTGTCCAGCGACT
CCTGCCGGTTTTGTGCCAGGCCCACGGGCTTACTCCTGACCAGGTAGTTGCGATCGCGTCAAATGGGGGT
GGCAAACAAGCCCTCGAAACCGTGCAACGCCTGCTGCCCGTCTTGTGCCAAGCTCATGGGCTGACTCCGG
CGCAAGTAGTCGCGATTGCGAGCCACGATGGCGGTAAGCAGGCACTGGAAACGGTTCAGCGCCTGCTCCC
GGTTCTATGCCAGGATCACGGCCTGACCCCGGACCAGGTCGTCGCGATCGCGTCAAATATCGGTGGCAAA
CAAGCTTTGGAGACAGTACAGCGCCTGTTACCAGTGCTTTGCCAGGACCATGGTCTGACCCCTGAGCAAG
TAGTGGCGATCGCTTCTAATATTGGGGGCAAACAAGCGCTGGAAACAGTACAGCGTCTGTTACCGGTCCT
ATGCCAGGCACATGGCCTGACCCCTGATCAGGTGGTAGCCATTGCCAGTCATGATGGCGGTAAACAGGCG
CTTGAGACTGTCCAACGTCTGCTGCCGGTCCTCTGTCAGGCTCATGGCCTGACGCCAGCTCAAGTCGTGG
CTATCGCTTCGCATGATGGCGGAAAACAGGCACTGGAGACTGTGCAGCGACTGTTGCCAGTTCTGTGTCA
GGATCACGGTTTAACTCCGGACCAGGTGGTCGCTATTGCGTCGAATGGGGGCGGTAAACAAGCGCTGGAA
ACTGTGCAACGTTTGCTCCCAGTTCTGTGCCAGGACCATGGGCTGACTCCGGAACAGGTAGTGGCCATTG
CTTCTAATATTGGTGGGAAACAGGCGCTGGAAACCGTGCAGCGCCTGCTTCCAGTGCTTTGCCAGGCCCA
TGGCCTGACGCCAGATCAGGTGGTTGCTATAGCCAGCAATGGCGGCGGTAAACAGGCCCTCGAAACCGTC
CAGCGCCTGCTCCCTGTGCTGTGCCAGGCCCATGGGCTTACCCCAGCGCAAGTAGTGGCGATTGCGTCTA
ATATTGGTGGTAAACAGGCGTTGGAGACTGTACAACGCCTGCTGCCAGTTTTATGCCAAGATCATGGTCT
GACCCCTGAGCAGGTAGTGGCTATTGCATCCAACAACGGGGGCAGACCCGCACTGGAGTCAATCGTGGCC
CAGCTTTCGAGGCCGGACCCCGCGCTGGCCGCACTCACTAATGATCATCTTGTAGCGCTGGCCTGCCTCG
GCGGACGACCCGCCTTGGATGCGGTGAAGAAGGGGCTCCCGCACGCGCCTGCATTGATTAAGCGGACCAA
CAGAAGGATTCCCGAGAGGACATCACATCGAGTGGCAGATCACGCGCAAGTGGTCCGCGTGCTCGGATTC
TTCCAGTGTCACTCCCACCCCGCACAAGCGTTCGATGACGCCATGACTCAATTTGGTATGTCGAGACACG
GACTGCTGCAGCTCTTTCGTAGAGTCGGTGTCACAGAACTCGAGGCCCGCTCGGGCACACTGCCTCCCGC
CTCCCAGCGGTGGGACAGGATTCTCCAAGCGAGCGGTATGAAACGCGCGAAGCCTTCACCTACGTCAACT
CAGACACCTGACCAGGCGAGCCTTCATGCGTTCGCAGACTCGCTGGAGAGGGATTTGGACGCGCCCTCGC
CCATGCATGAAGGGGACCAAACTCGCGCGTCATAATAGGTTTCAGCCAAAAAACTTAAGACCGCCGGTCT
TGTCCACTACCTTGCAGTAATGCGGTGGACAGGATCGGCGGTTTTCTTTTCTCTTCTCAAGCTTATCCCG
AAAATTTATCAAAAAGAGTATTGACTTATAACTCAACCTATAGGATACTTACAGCCATCGAGAGCTGCGC
CATCCTCAATCTCTACCTACTCTCACTTACTCTTATCCTGCGGGGAATGTATACAGTTCATGTATATATT
CCCCGCTTTTTTTTTGGATCTTAGGAGGAATATAAAATGAAAAATTGTGTCATCGTCAGTGCGGTACGTA
CTGCTATCGGTAGTTTTAACGGTTCACTCGCTTCCACCAGCGCCATCGACCTGGGGGCGACAGTAATTAA
AGCCGCCATTGAACGTGCAAAAATCGATTCACAACACGTTGATGAAGTGATTATGGGTAACGTGTTACAA
GCCGGGCTGGGGCAAAATCCGGCGCGTCAGGCACTGTTAAAAAGCGGGCTGGCAGAAACGGTGTGCGGAT
TCACGGTCAATAAAGTATGTGGTTCGGGTCTTAAAAGTGTGGCGCTTGCCGCCCAGGCCATTCAGGCAGG
TCAGGCGCAGAGCATTGTGGCGGGGGGTATGGAAAATATGAGTTTAGCCCCCTACTTACTCGATGCAAAA
GCACGCTCTGGTTATCGTCTTGGAGACGGACAGGTTTATGACGTAATCCTGCGCGATGGCCTGATGTGCG
CCACCCATGGTTATCATATGGGGATTACCGCCGAAAACGTGGCTAAAGAGTACGGAATTACCCGTGAAAT
GCAGGATGAACTGGCGCTACATTCACAGCGTAAAGCGGCAGCCGCAATTGAGTCCGGTGCTTTTACAGCC
GAAATCGTCCCGGTAAATGTTGTCACTCGAAAGAAAACCTTCGTCTTCAGTCAAGACGAGTTCCCGAAAG
CGAACTCAACGGCTGAAGCGTTAGGTGCATTGCGCCCGGCCTTCGATAAAGCAGGAACAGTCACCGCTGG
GAACGCGTCTGGTATTAACGACGGTGCTGCCGCTCTGGTGATTATGGAAGAATCTGCGGCGCTGGCAGCA
GGCCTTACCCCCCTGGCTCGCATTAAAAGTTATGCCAGCGGTGGCGTGCCCCCCGCATTGATGGGTATGG
GGCCAGTACCTGCCACGCAAAAAGCGTTACAACTGGCGGGGCTGCAACTGGCGGATATTGATCTCATTGA
GGCTAATGAAGCATTTGCTGCACAGTTCCTTGCCGTTGGGAAAAACCTGGGCTTTGATTCTGAGAAAGTG
AATGTCAACGGCGGGGCCATCGCGCTCGGGCATCCTATCGGTGCCAGTGGTGCTCGTATTCTGGTCACAC
TATTACATGCCATGCAGGCACGCGATAAAACGCTGGGGCTGGCAACACTGTGCATTGGCGGCGGTCAGGG
AATTGCGATGGTGATTGAACGGTTGAATTGAGGATCTTGAATTAAGGAGGACAGCTAAATGAAACTCTCA
ACTAAACTTTGTTGGTGTGGTATTAAAGGAAGACTTAGGCCGCAAAAGCAACAACAATTACACAATACAA
ACTTGCAAATGACTGAACTAAAAAAACAAAAGACCGCTGAACAAAAAACCAGACCTCAAAATGTCGGTAT
TAAAGGTATCCAAATTTACATCCCAACTCAATGTGTCAACCAATCTGAGCTAGAGAAATTTGATGGCGTT
TCTCAAGGTAAATACACAATTGGTCTGGGCCAAACCAACATGTCTTTTGTCAATGACAGAGAAGATATCT
ACTCGATGTCCCTAACTGTTTTGTCTAAGTTGATCAAGAGTTACAACATCGACACCAACAAAATTGGTAG
ATTAGAAGTCGGTACTGAAACTCTGATTGACAAGTCCAAGTCTGTCAAGTCTGTCTTGATGCAATTGTTT
GGTGAAAACACTGACGTCGAAGGTATTGACACGCTTAATGCCTGTTACGGTGGTACCAACGCGTTGTTCA
ACTCTTTGAACTGGATTGAATCTAACGCATGGGATGGTAGAGACGCCATTGTAGTTTGCGGTGATATTGC
CATCTACGATAAGGGTGCCGCAAGACCAACCGGTGGTGCCGGTACTGTTGCTATGTGGATCGGTCCTGAT
GCTCCAATTGTATTTGACTCTGTAAGAGCTTCTTACATGGAACACGCCTACGATTTTTACAAGCCAGATT
TCACCAGCGAATATCCTTACGTCGATGGTCATTTTTCATTAACTTGTTACGTCAAGGCTCTTGATCAAGT
TTACAAGAGTTATTCCAAGAAGGCTATTTCTAAAGGGTTGGTTAGCGATCCCGCTGGTTCGGATGCTTTG
AACGTTTTGAAATATTTCGACTACAACGTTTTCCATGTTCCAACCTGTAAATTGGTCACAAAATCATACG
GTAGATTACTATATAACGATTTCAGAGCCAATCCTCAATTGTTCCCAGAAGTTGACGCCGAATTAGCTAC
TCGCGATTATGACGAATCTTTAACCGATAAGAACATTGAAAAAACTTTTGTTAATGTTGCTAAGCCATTC
CACAAAGAGAGAGTTGCCCAATCTTTGATTGTTCCAACAAACACAGGTAACATGTACACCGCATCTGTTT
ATGCCGCCTTTGCATCTCTATTAAACTATGTTGGATCTGACGACTTACAAGGCAAGCGTGTTGGTTTATT
TTCTTACGGTTCCGGTTTAGCTGCATCTCTATATTCTTGCAAAATTGTTGGTGACGTCCAACATATTATC
AAGGAATTAGATATTACTAACAAATTAGCCAAGAGAATCACCGAAACTCCAAAGGATTACGAAGCTGCCA
TCGAATTGAGAGAAAATGCCCATTTGAAGAAGAACTTCAAACCTCAAGGTTCCATTGAGCATTTGCAAAG
TGGTGTTTACTACTTGACCAACATCGATGACAAATTTAGAAGATCCTACGATGTTAAAAAATGAGGATCT
AAAATAAGGAGGATTACACTATGGTTTTAACCAATAAAACAGTCATTTCTGGATCGAAAGTCAAAAGTTT
ATCATCTGCGCAATCGAGCTCATCAGGACCTTCATCATCTAGTGAGGAAGATGATTCCCGCGATATTGAA
AGCTTGGATAAGAAAATACGTCCTTTAGAAGAATTAGAAGCATTATTAAGTAGTGGAAATACAAAACAAT
TGAAGAACAAAGAGGTCGCTGCCTTGGTTATTCACGGTAAGTTACCTTTGTACGCTTTGGAGAAAAAATT
AGGTGATACTACGAGAGCGGTTGCGGTACGTAGGAAGGCTCTTTCAATTTTGGCAGAAGCTCCTGTATTA
GCATCTGATCGTTTACCATATAAAAATTATGACTACGACCGCGTATTTGGCGCTTGTTGTGAAAATGTTA
TAGGTTACATGCCTTTGCCCGTTGGTGTTATAGGCCCCTTGGTTATCGATGGTACATCTTATCATATACC
AATGGCAACTACAGAGGGTTGTTTGGTAGCTTCTGCCATGCGTGGCTGTAAGGCAATCAATGCTGGCGGT
GGTGCAACAACTGTTTTAACTAAGGATGGTATGACAAGAGGCCCAGTAGTCCGTTTCCCAACTTTGAAAA
GATCCGGTGCCTGTAAGATATGGTTAGACTCAGAAGAGGGACAAAACGCAATTAAAAAAGCTTTTAACTC
TACATCAAGATTTGCACGTCTGCAACATATTCAAACTTGTCTAGCAGGAGATTTACTCTTCATGAGATTT
AGAACAACTACTGGTGACGCAATGGGTATGAATATGATTTCTAAAGGTGTCGAATACTCATTAAAGCAAA
TGGTAGAAGAGTATGGCTGGGAAGATATGGAGGTTGTCTCCGTTTCTGGTAACTACTGTACCGACAAAAA
ACCAGCTGCCATCAACTGGATCGAAGGTCGTGGTAAGAGTGTCGTCGCAGAAGCTACTATTCCTGGTGAT
GTTGTCAGAAAAGTGTTAAAAAGTGATGTTTCCGCATTGGTTGAGTTGAACATTGCTAAGAATTTGGTTG
GATCTGCAATGGCTGGGTCTGTTGGTGGATTTAACGCACATGCAGCTAATTTAGTGACAGCTGTTTTCTT
GGCATTAGGACAAGATCCTGCACAAAATGTTGAAAGTTCCAACTGTATAACATTGATGAAAGAAGTGGAC
GGTGATTTGAGAATTTCCGTATCCATGCCATCCATCGAAGTAGGTACCATCGGTGGTGGTACTGTTCTAG
AACCACAAGGTGCCATGTTGGACTTATTAGGTGTAAGAGGCCCGCATGCTACCGCTCCTGGTACCAACGC
ACGTCAATTAGCAAGAATAGTTGCCTGTGCCGTCTTGGCAGGTGAATTATCCTTATGTGCTGCCCTAGCA
GCCGGCCATTTGGTTCAAAGTCATATGACCCACAACAGGAAACCTGCTGAACCAACAAAACCTAACAATT
TGGACGCCACTGATATAAATCGTTTGAAAGATGGGTCCGTCACCTGCATTAAATCCTGAGGATCTAGGAG
GTTAATTGGATGTCATTACCGTTCTTAACTTCTGCACCGGGAAAGGTTATTATTTTTGGTGAACACTCTG
CTGTGTACAACAAGCCTGCCGTCGCTGCTAGTGTGTCTGCGTTGAGAACCTACCTGCTAATAAGCGAGTC
ATCTGCACCAGATACTATTGAATTGGACTTCCCGGACATTAGCTTTAATCATAAGTGGTCCATCAATGAT
TTCAATGCCATCACCGAGGATCAAGTAAACTCCCAAAAATTGGCCAAGGCTCAACAAGCCACCGATGGCT
TGTCTCAGGAACTCGTTAGTCTTTTGGACCCGTTGTTAGCTCAACTATCCGAATCCTTCCACTACCATGC
AGCGTTTTGTTTCCTGTATATGTTTGTTTGCCTATGCCCCCATGCCAAGAATATTAAGTTTTCTTTAAAG
TCTACTTTACCCATCGGTGCTGGGTTGGGCTCAAGCGCCTCTATTTCTGTATCACTGGCCTTAGCTATGG
CCTACTTGGGGGGGTTAATAGGATCTAATGACTTGGAAAAGCTGTCAGAAAACGATAAGCATATAGTGAA
TCAATGGGCCTTCATAGGTGAAAAGTGTATTCACGGTACCCCTTCAGGAATAGATAACGCTGTGGCCACT
TATGGTAATGCCCTGCTATTTGAAAAAGACTCACATAATGGAACAATAAACACAAACAATTTTAAGTTCT
TAGATGATTTCCCAGCCATTCCAATGATCCTAACCTATACTAGGATTCCAAGGTCTACAAAAGACCTTGT
TGCTCGCGTTCGTGTGTTGGTCACCGAGAAATTTCCTGAAGTTATGAAGCCAATTCTAGATGCCATGGGT
GAATGTGCCCTACAAGGCTTAGAGATCATGACTAAGTTAAGTAAATGTAAAGGCACCGATGACGAGGCTG
TAGAAAATAATAATGAACTGTATGAACAACTATTGGAATTGATAAGAATAAATCATGGACTGCTTGTCTC
AATCGGTGTTTCTCATCCTGGATTAGAACTTATTAAAAATCTGAGCGATGATTTGAGAATTGGCTCCACA
AAACTTACCGGTGCTGGTGGCGGCGGTTGCTCTTTGACTTTGTTACGAAGAGACATTACTCAAGAGCAAA
TTGACAGCTTCAAAAAGAAATTGCAAGATGATTTTAGTTACGAGACATTTGAAACAGACTTGGGTGGGAC
TGGCTGCTGTTTGTTAAGCGCAAAAAATTTGAATAAAGACCTTAAAATCAAATCCCTAGTATTCCAATTA
TTTGAAAATAAAACTACCACAAAGCAACAAATTGACGATCTATTATTGCCAGGAAACACGAATTTACCAT
GGACTTCATAGGGATCTTAAGGAGGATACCCTATGTCAGAGTTGAGAGCCTTCAGTGCCCCAGGGAAAGC
GTTACTAGCTGGTGGATATTTAGTTTTAGATACAAAATATGAAGCATTTGTAGTCGGATTATCGGCAAGA
ATGCATGCTGTAGCCCATCCTTACGGTTCATTGCAAGGGTCTGATAAGTTTGAAGTGCGTGTGAAAAGTA
AACAATTTAAAGATGGGGAGTGGCTGTACCATATAAGTCCTAAAAGTGGCTTCATTCCTGTTTCGATAGG
CGGATCTAAGAACCCTTTCATTGAAAAAGTTATCGCTAACGTATTTAGCTACTTTAAACCTAACATGGAC
GACTACTGCAATAGAAACTTGTTCGTTATTGATATTTTCTCTGATGATGCCTACCATTCTCAGGAGGATA
GCGTTACCGAACATCGTGGCAACAGAAGATTGAGTTTTCATTCGCACAGAATTGAAGAAGTTCCCAAAAC
AGGGCTGGGCTCCTCGGCAGGTTTAGTCACAGTTTTAACTACAGCTTTGGCCTCCTTTTTTGTATCGGAC
CTGGAAAATAATGTAGACAAATATAGAGAAGTTATTCATAATTTAGCACAAGTTGCTCATTGTCAAGCTC
AGGGTAAAATTGGAAGCGGGTTTGATGTAGCGGCGGCAGCATATGGATCTATCAGATATAGAAGATTCCC
ACCCGCATTAATCTCTAATTTGCCAGATATTGGAAGTGCTACTTACGGCAGTAAACTGGCGCATTTGGTT
GATGAAGAAGACTGGAATATTACGATTAAAAGTAACCATTTACCTTCGGGATTAACTTTATGGATGGGCG
ATATTAAGAATGGTTCAGAAACAGTAAAACTGGTCCAGAAGGTAAAAAATTGGTATGATTCGCATATGCC
AGAAAGCTTGAAAATATATACAGAACTCGATCATGCAAATTCTAGATTTATGGATGGACTATCTAAACTA
GATCGCTTACACGAGACTCATGACGATTACAGCGATCAGATATTTGAGTCTCTTGAGAGGAATGACTGTA
CCTGTCAAAAGTATCCTGAAATCACAGAAGTTAGAGATGCAGTTGCCACAATTAGACGTTCCTTTAGAAA
AATAACTAAAGAATCTGGTGCCGATATCGAACCTCCCGTACAAACTAGCTTATTGGATGATTGCCAGACC
TTAAAAGGAGTTCTTACTTGCTTAATACCTGGTGCTGGTGGTTATGACGCCATTGCAGTGATTACTAAGC
AAGATGTTGATCTTAGGGCTCAAACCGCTAATGACAAAAGATTTTCTAAGGTTCAATGGCTGGATGTAAC
TCAGGCTGACTGGGGTGTTAGGAAAGAAAAAGATCCGGAAACTTATCTTGATAAATAGGGATCTAGGAGG
ATTATGAGATGACCGTTTACACAGCATCCGTTACCGCACCCGTCAACATCGCAACCCTTAAGTATTGGGG
GAAAAGGGACACGAAGTTGAATCTGCCCACCAATTCGTCCATATCAGTGACTTTATCGCAAGATGACCTC
AGAACGTTGACCTCTGCGGCTACTGCACCTGAGTTTGAACGCGACACTTTGTGGTTAAATGGAGAACCAC
ACAGCATCGACAATGAAAGAACTCAAAATTGTCTGCGCGACCTACGCCAATTAAGAAAGGAAATGGAATC
GAAGGACGCCTCATTGCCCACATTATCTCAATGGAAACTCCACATTGTCTCCGAAAATAACTTTCCTACA
GCAGCTGGTTTAGCTTCCTCCGCTGCTGGCTTTGCTGCATTGGTCTCTGCAATTGCTAAGTTATACCAAT
TACCACAGTCAACTTCAGAAATATCTAGAATAGCAAGAAAGGGGTCTGGTTCAGCTTGTAGATCGTTGTT
TGGCGGATACGTGGCCTGGGAAATGGGAAAAGCTGAAGATGGTCATGATTCCATGGCAGTACAAATCGCA
GACAGCTCTGACTGGCCTCAGATGAAAGCTTGTGTCCTAGTTGTCAGCGATATTAAAAAGGATGTGAGTT
CCACTCAGGGTATGCAATTGACCGTGGCAACCTCCGAACTATTTAAAGAAAGAATTGAACATGTCGTACC
AAAGAGATTTGAAGTCATGCGTAAAGCCATTGTTGAAAAAGATTTCGCCACCTTTGCAAAGGAAACAATG
ATGGATTCCAACTCTTTCCATGCCACATGTTTGGACTCTTTCCCTCCAATATTCTACATGAATGACACTT
CCAAGCGTATCATCAGTTGGTGCCACACCATTAATCAGTTTTACGGAGAAACAATCGTTGCATACACGTT
TGATGCAGGTCCAAATGCTGTGTTGTACTACTTAGCTGAAAATGAGTCGAAACTCTTTGCATTTATCTAT
AAATTGTTTGGCTCTGTTCCTGGATGGGACAAGAAATTTACTACTGAGCAGCTTGAGGCTTTCAACCATC
AATTTGAATCATCTAACTTTACTGCACGTGAATTGGATCTTGAGTTGCAAAAGGATGTTGCCAGAGTGAT
TTTAACTCAAGTCGGTTCAGGCCCACAAGAAACAAACGAATCTTTGATTGACGCAAAGACTGGTCTACCA
AAGGAATAAGGATCTAGGAGGTAATGATAATGCAAACGGAACACGTCATTTTATTGAATGCACAGGGAGT
TCCCACGGGTACGCTGGAAAAGTATGCCGCACACACGGCAGACACCCGCTTACATCTCGCGTTCTCCAGT
TGGCTGTTTAATGCCAAAGGACAATTATTAGTTACCCGCCGCGCACTGAGCAAAAAAGCATGGCCTGGCG
TGTGGACTAACTCGGTTTGTGGGCACCCACAACTGGGAGAAAGCAACGAAGACGCAGTGATCCGCCGTTG
CCGTTATGAGCTTGGCGTGGAAATTACGCCTCCTGAATCTATCTATCCTGACTTTCGCTACCGCGCCACC
GATCCGAGTGGCATTGTGGAAAATGAAGTGTGTCCGGTATTTGCCGCACGCACCACTAGTGCGTTACAGA
TCAATGATGATGAAGTGATGGATTATCAATGGTGTGATTTAGCAGATGTATTACACGGTATTGATGCCAC
GCCGTGGGCGTTCAGTCCGTGGATGGTGATGCAGGCGACAAATCGCGAAGCCAGAAAACGATTATCTGCA
TTTACCCAGCTTAAATAAGGATCTAGGAGGTTACTCATATGGACTTTCCGCAGCAACTCGAAGCCTGCGT
TAAGCAGGCCAACCAGGCGCTGAGCCGTTTTATCGCCCCACTGCCCTTTCAGAACACTCCCGTGGTCGAA
ACCATGCAGTATGGCGCATTATTAGGTGGTAAGCGCCTGCGACCTTTCCTGGTTTATGCCACCGGTCATA
TGTTCGGCGTTAGCACAAACACGCTGGACGCACCCGCTGCCGCCGTTGAGTGTATCCACGCTTACTCATT
AATTCATGATGATTTACCGGCAATGGATGATGACGATCTGCGTCGCGGTTTGCCAACCTGCCATGTGAAG
TTTGGCGAAGCAAACGCGATTCTCGCTGGCGACGCTTTACAAACGCTGGCGTTCTCGATTTTAAGCGATG
CCGATATGCCGGAAGTGTCGGACCGCGACAGAATTTCGATGATTTCTGAACTGGCGAGCGCCAGTGGTAT
TGCCGGAATGTGCGGTGGTCAGGCATTAGATTTAGACGCGGAAGGCAAACACGTACCTCTGGACGCGCTT
GAGCGTATTCATCGTCATAAAACCGGCGCATTGATTCGCGCCGCCGTTCGCCTTGGTGCATTAAGCGCCG
GAGATAAAGGACGTCGTGCTCTGCCGGTACTCGACAAGTATGCAGAGAGCATCGGCCTTGCCTTCCAGGT
TCAGGATGACATCCTGGATGTGGTGGGAGATACTGCAACGTTGGGAAAACGCCAGGGTGCCGACCAGCAA
CTTGGTAAAAGTACCTACCCTGCACTTCTGGGCCTTGAGCAAGCCCGGAAGAAAGCCCGGGATCTGATCG
ACGATGCCCGTCAGTCGCTGAAACAACTGGCTGAACAGTCACTCGATACCTCGGCACTGGAAGCGCTAGC
GGACTACATCATCCAGCGTAATAAATAAGGATCTCCAGGCATCAAATAAAACGAAAGGCTCAGTCGAAAG
ACTGGGCCTTTCGTTTTATCTGTTGTTTGTCGGTGAACGCTCTCTACTAGAGTCACACTGGCTCACCTTC
GGGTGGGCCTTTCTGCGTTTATAGGATCCTAACTCGAGTAAGGATCTCCAGGCATCAAATAAAACGAAAG
GCTCAGTCGAAAGACTGGGCCTTTCGTTTTATCTGTTGTTTGTCGGTGAACGCTCTCTACTAGAGTCACA
CTGGCTCACCTTCGGGTGGGCCTTTCTGCGTTTATACCTAGGGATATATTCCGCTTCCTCGCTCACTGAC
TCGCTACGCTCGGTCGTTCGACTGCGGCGAGCGGAAATGGCTTACGAACGGGGCGGAGATTTCCTGGAAG
ATGCCAGGAAGATACTTAACAGGGAAGTGAGAGGGCCGCGGCAAAGCCGTTTTTCCATAGGCTCCGCCCC
CCTGACAAGCATCACGAAATCTGACGCTCAAATCAGTGGTGGCGAAACCCGACAGGACTATAAAGATACC
AGGCGTTTCCCCCTGGCGGCTCCCTCGTGCGCTCTCCTGTTCCTGCCTTTCGGTTTACCGGTGTCATTCC
GCTGTTATGGCCGCGTTTGTCTCATTCCACGCCTGACACTCAGTTCCGGGTAGGCAGTTCGCTCCAAGCT
GGACTGTATGCACGAACCCCCCGTTCAGTCCGACCGCTGCGCCTTATCCGGTAACTATCGTCTTGAGTCC
AACCCGGAAAGACATGCAAAAGCACCACTGGCAGCAGCCACTGGTAATTGATTTAGAGGAGTTAGTCTTG
AAGTCATGCGCCGGTTAAGGCTAAACTGAAAGGACAAGTTTTGGTGACTGCGCTCCTCCAAGCCAGTTAC
CTCGGTTCAAAGAGTTGGTAGCTCAGAGAACCTTCGAAAAACCGCCCTGCAAGGCGGTTTTTTCGTTTTC
AGAGCAAGAGATTACGCGCAGACCAAAACGATCTCAAGAAGATCATCTTATTAATCAGATAAAATATTTC
TAGATTTCAGTGCAATTTATCTCTTCAAATGTAGCACCTGAAGTCAGCCCCATACGATATAAGTTGTTAC
TAGTGCTTGGATTCTCACCAATAAAAAACGCCCGGCGGCAACCGAGCGTTCTGAACAAATCCAGATGGAG
TTCTGAGGTCATTACTGGATCTATCAACAGGAGTCCAAGCGAGCTCGATATCAAATTACGCCCCGCCCTG
CCACTCATCGCAGTACTGTTGTAATTCATTAAGCATTCTGCCGACATGGAAGCCATCACAAACGGCATGA
TGAACCTGAATCGCCAGCGGCATCAGCACCTTGTCGCCTTGCGTATAATATTTGCCCATGGTGAAAACGG
GGGCGAAGAAGTTGTCCATATTGGCCACGTTTAAATCAAAACTGGTGAAACTCACCCAGGGATTGGCTGA
GACGAAAAACATATTCTCAATAAACCCTTTAGGGAAATAGGCCAGGTTTTCACCGTAACACGCCACATCT
TGCGAATATATGTGTAGAAACTGCCGGAAATCGTCGTGGTATTCACTCCAGAGCGATGAAAACGTTTCAG
TTTGCTCATGGAAAACGGTGTAACAAGGGTGAACACTATCCCATATCACCAGCTCACCGTCTTTCATTGC
CATACGAAATTCCGGATGAGCATTCATCAGGCGGGCAAGAATGTGAATAAAGGCCGGATAAAACTTGTGC
TTATTTTTCTTTACGGTCTTTAAAAAGGCCGTAATATCCAGCTGAACGGTCTGGTTATAGGTACATTGAG
CAACTGACTGAAATGCCTCAAAATGTTCTTTACGATGCCATTGGGATATATCAACGGTGGTATATCCAGT
GATTTTTTTCTCCATTTTAGCTTCCTTAGCTCCTGAAAATCTCGATAACTCAAAAAATACGCCCGGTAGT
GATCTTATTTCATTATGGTGAAAGTTGGAACCTCTTACGTGCCGATCAACGTCTCATTT
